Addgene plasmid #50675: p3NN
Purpose: Contains third TALE repeat harboring NN as RVD
Depositing lab: Takashi Yamamoto. Depositing organization: Hiroshima University. Publication: Repeating pattern of non-RVD variations in DNA-binding modules enhances TALEN activity. Sakuma T, Ochiai H, Kaneko T, Mashimo T, Tokumasu D, Sakane Y, Suzuki K, Miyamoto T, Sakamoto N, Matsuura S, Yamamoto T. Sci Rep. 2013 Nov 29;3:3379. doi: 10.1038/srep03379. PubMed 24287550.
Backbone
  Vector backbone: pBSK
  Modifications to backbone: BsaI site was disrupted
  Vector type: TALEN
Growth in bacteria
  Bacterial resistance: Ampicillin, 100 μg/mL
  Growth temperature: 37°C
  Growth strain: XL1 Blue
  Copy number: High Copy
Gene/Insert
  Gene/Insert name: repeat 3NN
  Species: Xanthamonas oryzae
  Cloning method: Unknown
  Sequencing primers: 5′ TAATACGACTCACTATAGGG
Terms and licenses: Academic/Nonprofit Terms; Industry Terms: Not Available to Industry
How to cite: p3NN was a gift from Takashi Yamamoto (Addgene plasmid # 50675 ; http://n2t.net/addgene:50675 ; RRID:Addgene_50675)
