[The description below was written by a language model from this plasmid's Addgene catalogue record and pLannotate feature annotations shown in this document.]
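Description:
p3NN is a small (3,058 bp) TALE repeat module plasmid built on a pBluescript-type (pBSK) backbone in which the backbone BsaI site has been disrupted. It is a cloning-stage building block for assembling TALENs in E. coli, not an expression vector. It is maintained at high copy through the ColE1/pUC-type origin and selected with ampicillin via the β-lactamase gene and its native promoter. An f1 phage origin, a standard pBluescript element, is also present.

The payload is a single TALE DNA-binding repeat derived from Xanthomonas oryzae, designated "3NN": the module for the third position in a repeat array, carrying NN as its repeat-variable diresidue (RVD). NN is the RVD generally used to target guanine. The feature table does not annotate the repeat itself. It evidently lies in the unannotated gap between the two remnants of the pBluescript multiple cloning site, flanked by the T7 and T3 promoters, and it interrupts the lacZα region, of which a fragment remains alongside the lac promoter, operator and CAP site. In this context the phage promoters mainly provide convenient sequencing primer sites.

Removing the backbone BsaI site fits Golden Gate-style assembly, in which a type IIS enzyme releases each module with position-specific overhangs so that repeats join in a defined order, although the record lists the cloning method as unknown. The associated publication concerns TALE arrays with a repeating pattern of non-RVD sequence variations between module positions, which was reported to enhance TALEN activity. p3NN would be combined with other position- and RVD-specific modules to build custom TALENs for genome editing.
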