Features (pLannotate 1.2.2; 13 found; start..end, strand, type, name):
     30..458     -  rep_origin     f1 ori (sequence partly withheld): f1 bacteriophage origin of replication; arrow indicates direction of (+) strand synthesis
    463..618     -  CDS            lacZα (fragment): LacZα fragment of β-galactosidase; lacZ fragment
    626..644     +  promoter       T7 promoter: promoter for bacteriophage T7 RNA polymerase
    653..695     -  misc_feature   MCS (fragment): pBluescript multiple cloning site
    815..857     -  misc_feature   MCS (fragment): pBluescript multiple cloning site
    870..888     -  promoter       T3 promoter: promoter for bacteriophage T3 RNA polymerase
    933..949     -  protein_bind   lac operator: The lac repressor binds to the lac operator to inhibit transcription in E. coli. This inhibition can be relieved by adding lactose or isopropyl-β-D-thiogalactopyranoside (IPTG). lac repressor encoded by lacI
    957..987     -  promoter       lac promoter: promoter for the E. coli lac operon
   1002..1023    -  protein_bind   CAP binding site: CAP binding activates transcription in the presence of cAMP. E. coli catabolite activator protein
   1036..1128    -  CDS            lacI (fragment): lac repressor; lacI; The lac repressor binds to the lac operator to inhibit transcription in E. coli. This inhibition can be relieved by adding lactose or isopropyl-β-D-thiogalactopyranoside (IPTG).
   1311..1899    -  rep_origin     ori: high-copy-number ColE1/pMB1/pBR322/pUC origin of replication
   2070..2930    -  CDS            AmpR: β-lactamase; bla; confers resistance to ampicillin, carbenicillin, and related antibiotics
   2931..3035    -  promoter       AmpR promoter: bla
>Addgene plasmid #50675 | p3NN | depositor full sequence | sequence record 75836 | p3NN sequence 3058 bps
CTAAATTGTAAGCGTTAATATTTTGTTAAAATTCGCGTTAAATTTTTGTTAAATCAGCTCATTTTTTAAC
CAATAGGCCGAAATCGGCAAAATCCCTTATAAATCAAAAGAATAGACCGAGATAGGGT
[37 nt withheld, positions 129-165]
AAAGAACGTGGACTCCAACGTCAAAGG
[49 nt withheld, positions 193-241]
T
[91 nt withheld, positions 243-333]
G
[124 nt withheld, positions 335-458]
CCCATTCGCCATTCAGGCTGCGCAACTGTTGGGAAGGGCGATCGGTGCGGGCCTCTTCGCTATTACGCCA
GCTGGCGAAAGGGGGATGTGCTGCAAGGCGATTAAGTTGGGTAACGCCAGGGTTTTCCCAGTCACGACGT
TGTAAAACGACGGCCAGTGAGCGCGCGTAATACGACTCACTATAGGGCGAATTGGGTACCGGGCCCCCCC
TCGAGGTCGACGGTATCGATAAGCTTGGGTCTCGTGACCCCAGACCAAGTTGTCGCGATTGCAAGCAACA
ACGGAGGCAAACAAGCCTTAGAAACAGTCCAGAGATTGTTGCCTGTGCTGTGCCAAGCCCACGGCCTGAG
GAGACCGGGATCCACTAGTTCTAGAGCGGCCGCCACCGCGGTGGAGCTCCAGCTTTTGTTCCCTTTAGTG
AGGGTTAATTGCGCGCTTGGCGTAATCATGGTCATAGCTGTTTCCTGTGTGAAATTGTTATCCGCTCACA
ATTCCACACAACATACGAGCCGGAAGCATAAAGTGTAAAGCCTGGGGTGCCTAATGAGTGAGCTAACTCA
CATTAATTGCGTTGCGCTCACTGCCCGCTTTCCAGTCGGGAAACCTGTCGTGCCAGCTGCATTAATGAAT
CGGCCAACGCGCGGGGAGAGGCGGTTTGCGTATTGGGCGCTCTTCCGCTTCCTCGCTCACTGACTCGCTG
CGCTCGGTCGTTCGGCTGCGGCGAGCGGTATCAGCTCACTCAAAGGCGGTAATACGGTTATCCACAGAAT
CAGGGGATAACGCAGGAAAGAACATGTGAGCAAAAGGCCAGCAAAAGGCCAGGAACCGTAAAAAGGCCGC
GTTGCTGGCGTTTTTCCATAGGCTCCGCCCCCCTGACGAGCATCACAAAAATCGACGCTCAAGTCAGAGG
TGGCGAAACCCGACAGGACTATAAAGATACCAGGCGTTTCCCCCTGGAAGCTCCCTCGTGCGCTCTCCTG
TTCCGACCCTGCCGCTTACCGGATACCTGTCCGCCTTTCTCCCTTCGGGAAGCGTGGCGCTTTCTCATAG
CTCACGCTGTAGGTATCTCAGTTCGGTGTAGGTCGTTCGCTCCAAGCTGGGCTGTGTGCACGAACCCCCC
GTTCAGCCCGACCGCTGCGCCTTATCCGGTAACTATCGTCTTGAGTCCAACCCGGTAAGACACGACTTAT
CGCCACTGGCAGCAGCCACTGGTAACAGGATTAGCAGAGCGAGGTATGTAGGCGGTGCTACAGAGTTCTT
GAAGTGGTGGCCTAACTACGGCTACACTAGAAGGACAGTATTTGGTATCTGCGCTCTGCTGAAGCCAGTT
ACCTTCGGAAAAAGAGTTGGTAGCTCTTGATCCGGCAAACAAACCACCGCTGGTAGCGGTGGTTTTTTTG
TTTGCAAGCAGCAGATTACGCGCAGAAAAAAAGGATCTCAAGAAGATCCTTTGATCTTTTCTACGGGGTC
TGACGCTCAGTGGAACGAAAACTCACGTTAAGGGATTTTGGTCATGAGATTATCAAAAAGGATCTTCACC
TAGATCCTTTTAAATTAAAAATGAAGTTTTAAATCAATCTAAAGTATATATGAGTAAACTTGGTCTGACA
GTTACCAATGCTTAATCAGTGAGGCACCTATCTCAGCGATCTGTCTATTTCGTTCATCCATAGTTGCCTG
ACTCCCCGTCGTGTAGATAACTACGATACGGGAGGGCTTACCATCTGGCCCCAGTGCTGCAATGATACCG
CGGCTGCCACGCTCACCGGCTCCAGATTTATCAGCAATAAACCAGCCAGCCGGAAGGGCCGAGCGCAGAA
GTGGTCCTGCAACTTTATCCGCCTCCATCCAGTCTATTAATTGTTGCCGGGAAGCTAGAGTAAGTAGTTC
GCCAGTTAATAGTTTGCGCAACGTTGTTGCCATTGCTACAGGCATCGTGGTGTCACGCTCGTCGTTTGGT
ATGGCTTCATTCAGCTCCGGTTCCCAACGATCAAGGCGAGTTACATGATCCCCCATGTTGTGCAAAAAAG
CGGTTAGCTCCTTCGGTCCTCCGATCGTTGTCAGAAGTAAGTTGGCCGCAGTGTTATCACTCATGGTTAT
GGCAGCACTGCATAATTCTCTTACTGTCATGCCATCCGTAAGATGCTTTTCTGTGACTGGTGAGTACTCA
ACCAAGTCATTCTGAGAATAGTGTATGCGGCGACCGAGTTGCTCTTGCCCGGCGTCAATACGGGATAATA
CCGCGCCACATAGCAGAACTTTAAAAGTGCTCATCATTGGAAAACGTTCTTCGGGGCGAAAACTCTCAAG
GATCTTACCGCTGTTGAGATCCAGTTCGATGTAACCCACTCGTGCACCCAACTGATCTTCAGCATCTTTT
ACTTTCACCAGCGTTTCTGGGTGAGCAAAAACAGGAAGGCAAAATGCCGCAAAAAAGGGAATAAGGGCGA
CACGGAAATGTTGAATACTCATACTCTTCCTTTTTCAATATTATTGAAGCATTTATCAGGGTTATTGTCT
CATGAGCGGATACATATTTGAATGTATTTAGAAAAATAAACAAATAGGGGTTCCGCGCACATTTCCCCGA
AAAGTGCCAC
