>Addgene plasmid #50675 | p3NN | addgene partial sequence | sequence record 79206 | M13pUC-fwd 5'-CCCAGTCACGACGTTGTAAAACG-3'
GGTCGACGGTATCGATAAGCTTGGGTCTCGTGACCCCAGACCAAGTTGTCGCGATTGCAAGCAACAACGG
AGGCAAACAAGCCTTAGAAACAGTCCAGAGATTGTTGCCTGTGCTGTGCCAAGCCCACGGCCTGAGGAGA
CCGGGATCCACTAGTTCTAGAGCGGCCGCCACCGCGGTGGAGCTCCAGCTTTTGTTCCCTTTAGTGAGGG
TTAATTGCGCGCTTGGCGTAATCATGGTCATAGCTGTTTCCTGTGTGAAATTGTTATCCGCTCACAATTC
CACACAACATACGAGCCGGAAGCATAAAGTGTAAAGCCTGGGGTGCCTAATGAGTGAGCTAACTCACATT
AATTGCGTTGCGCTCACTGCCCGCTTTCCAGTCGGGAAACCTGTCGTGCCAGCTGCATTAATGAATCGGC
CAACGCGCGGGGAGAGGCGGTTTGCGTATTGGGCGCTCTTCCGCTTCCTCGCTCACTGACTCGCTGCGCT
CGGTCGTTCGGCTGCGGCGAGCGGTATCAGCTCACTCAAAGGCGGTAATACGGTTATCCACAGAATCAGG
GGATAACGCAGGAAAGAACATGTGAGCAAAAGGCCAGCAAAAGGCCAGGAACCGTAAAAAGGCCGCGTTG
CTGGCGTTTTTCCATAGGCTCCGCCCCCCTGACGAGCATCACAAAAATCGACGCTCAAGTCAGAGGTGGC
GAAACCCGACAGGACTATAAAGATACCAGGCGTTTCCCCCTGGAAGCTCCCTCGTGCGCTCTCCTGTTCC
GACCCTGCCGCTTACCGG
